>Addgene plasmid #119985 | pMaCTag-06 | depositor full sequence | sequence record 227996 | pMaCTag-06 sequence 3635 bps
GAACGCGGCCGCCAGCTGAAGCTTCGTACGTCAGGTGGAGGAGGTAGTGGCGGAGGCGGATCCAGCAAGG
GCGAGGAGCTGTTCACCGGCGTGGTGCCCATCCTGGTGGAGCTGGACGGCGACGTGAACGGCCACAAGTT
CAGCGTGCGCGGCGAGGGCGAGGGCGACGCCACCAACGGCAAGCTGACCCTGAAGTTCATCTGCACCACC
GGCAAGCTGCCCGTGCCCTGGCCCACCCTGGTGACCACCCTGACCTACGGCGTGCAGTGCTTCAGCCGCT
ACCCCGACCACATGAAGCGCCACGACTTCTTCAAGAGCGCCATGCCCGAGGGCTACGTGCAGGAGCGCAC
CATCAGCTTCAAGGACGACGGCACCTACAAGACCCGCGCCGAGGTGAAGTTCGAGGGCGACACCCTGGTG
AACCGCATCGAGCTGAAGGGCATCGACTTCAAGGAGGACGGCAACATCCTGGGCCACAAGCTGGAGTACA
ACTTCAACAGCCACAACGTGTACATCACCGCCGACAAGCAGAAGAACGGCATCAAGGCCAACTTCAAGAT
CCGCCACAACGTGGAGGACGGCAGCGTGCAGCTGGCCGACCACTACCAGCAGAACACCCCCATCGGCGAC
GGCCCCGTGCTGCTGCCCGACAACCACTACCTGAGCACCCAGAGCCGCCTGAGCAAGGACCCCAACGAGA
AGCGCGACCACATGGTGCTGCTGGAGTTCGTGACCGCCGCCGGCATCACCCACGGCATGGACGAGCTGTA
CAAGTGAACTAGTAACTTGTTTATTGCAGCTTATAATGGTTACAAATAAAGCAATAGCATCACAAATTTC
ACAAATAAAGCATTTTTTTCACTGCATTCTAGTTGTGGTTTGTCCAAACTCATCAATGTATCTTAGTCGA
TATAACTTCGTATAGCATACATTATACGAAGTTATGTCGAGGAGGGCCTATTTCCCATGATTCCTTCATA
TTTGCATATACGATACAAGGCTGTTAGAGAGATAATTGGAATTAATTTGACTGTAAACACAAAGATATTA
GTACAAAATACGTGACGTAGAAAGTAATAATTTCTTGGGTAGTTTGCAGTTTTAAAATTATGTTTTAAAA
TGGACTATCATATGCTTACCGTAACTTGAAAGTATTTCGATTTCTTGGCTTTATATATCTTGTGGAAAGG
ACGAAACACCGATAACTTCGTATAGCATACATTATACGAAGTTATGGTACCGATGCAGCTAGCCCGCGGA
TCTGCCGGTCTCCCTATAGTGAGTCGTATTAATTTCGATAAGCCAGGTTAACCTGCATTAATGAATCGGC
CAACGCGCGGGGAGAGGCGGTTTGCGTATTGGGCGCTCTTCCGCTTCCTCGCTCACTGACTCGCTGCGCT
CGGTCGTTCGGCTGCGGCGAGCGGTATCAGCTCACTCAAAGGCGGTAATACGGTTATCCACAGAATCAGG
GGATAACGCAGGAAAGAACATGTGAGCAAAAGGCCAGCAAAAGGCCAGGAACCGTAAAAAGGCCGCGTTG
CTGGCGTTTTTCCATAGGCTCCGCCCCCCTGACGAGCATCACAAAAATCGACGCTCAAGTCAGAGGTGGC
GAAACCCGACAGGACTATAAAGATACCAGGCGTTTCCCCCTGGAAGCTCCCTCGTGCGCTCTCCTGTTCC
GACCCTGCCGCTTACCGGATACCTGTCCGCCTTTCTCCCTTCGGGAAGCGTGGCGCTTTCTCAATGCTCA
CGCTGTAGGTATCTCAGTTCGGTGTAGGTCGTTCGCTCCAAGCTGGGCTGTGTGCACGAACCCCCCGTTC
AGCCCGACCGCTGCGCCTTATCCGGTAACTATCGTCTTGAGTCCAACCCGGTAAGACACGACTTATCGCC
ACTGGCAGCAGCCACTGGTAACAGGATTAGCAGAGCGAGGTATGTAGGCGGTGCTACAGAGTTCTTGAAG
TGGTGGCCTAACTACGGCTACACTAGAAGGACAGTATTTGGTATCTGCGCTCTGCTGAAGCCAGTTACCT
TCGGAAAAAGAGTTGGTAGCTCTTGATCCGGCAAACAAACCACCGCTGGTAGCGGTGGTTTTTTTGTTTG
CAAGCAGCAGATTACGCGCAGAAAAAAAGGATCTCAAGAAGATCCTTTGATCTTTTCTACGGGGTCTGAC
GCTCAGTGGAACGAAAACTCACGTTAAGGGATTTTGGTCATGAGATTATCAAAAAGGATCTTCACCTAGA
TCCTTTTAAATTAAAAATGAAGTTTTAAATCAATCTAAAGTATATATGAGTAAACTTGGTCTGACAGTTA
CCAATGCTTAATCAGTGAGGCACCTATCTCAGCGATCTGTCTATTTCGTTCATCCATAGTTGCCTGACTC
CCCGTCGTGTAGATAACTACGATACGGGAGGGCTTACCATCTGGCCCCAGTGCTGCAATGATACCGCGAG
ACCCACGCTCACCGGCTCCAGATTTATCAGCAATAAACCAGCCAGCCGGAAGGGCCGAGCGCAGAAGTGG
TCCTGCAACTTTATCCGCCTCCATCCAGTCTATTAATTGTTGCCGGGAAGCTAGAGTAAGTAGTTCGCCA
GTTAATAGTTTGCGCAACGTTGTTGCCATTGCTACAGGCATCGTGGTGTCACGCTCGTCGTTTGGTATGG
CTTCATTCAGCTCCGGTTCCCAACGATCAAGGCGAGTTACATGATCCCCCATGTTGTGCAAAAAAGCGGT
TAGCTCCTTCGGTCCTCCGATCGTTGTCAGAAGTAAGTTGGCCGCAGTGTTATCACTCATGGTTATGGCA
GCACTGCATAATTCTCTTACTGTCATGCCATCCGTAAGATGCTTTTCTGTGACTGGTGAGTACTCAACCA
AGTCATTCTGAGAATAGTGTATGCGGCGACCGAGTTGCTCTTGCCCGGCGTCAATACGGGATAATACCGC
GCCACATAGCAGAACTTTAAAAGTGCTCATCATTGGAAAACGTTCTTCGGGGCGAAAACTCTCAAGGATC
TTACCGCTGTTGAGATCCAGTTCGATGTAACCCACTCGTGCACCCAACTGATCTTCAGCATCTTTTACTT
TCACCAGCGTTTCTGGGTGAGCAAAAACAGGAAGGCAAAATGCCGCAAAAAAGGGAATAAGGGCGACACG
GAAATGTTGAATACTCATACTCTTCCTTTTTCAATATTATTGAAGCATTTATCAGGGTTATTGTCTCATG
AGCGGATACATATTTGAATGTATTTAGAAAAATAAACAAATAGGGGTTCCGCGCACATTTCCCCGAAAAG
TGCCACCTGACGTCTAAGAAACCATTATTATCATGACATTAACCTATAAAAATAGGCGTATCACGAGGCC
CTTTCGTCTCGCGCGTTTCGGTGATGACGGTGAAAACCTCTGACACATGCAGCTCCCGGAGACGGTCACA
GCTTGTCTGTAAGCGGATGCCGGGAGCAGACAAGCCCGTCAGGGCGCGTCAGCGGGTGTTGGCGGGTGTC
GGGGCTGGCTTAACTATGCGGCATCAGAGCAGATTGTACTGAGAGTGCACCATATGGACATATTGTCGTT
AGAACGCGGCTACAATTAATACATAACCTTATGTATCATACACATACGATTTAGGTGACACTATA
Features (pLannotate 1.2.2; 13 found; start..end, strand, type, name):
     64..774     +  CDS            Superfolder GFP: Superfolder GFP is a basic (constitutively fluorescent) green fluorescent protein published in 2005, derived from Aequorea victoria. It is reported to be a very rapidly-maturing weak dimer.
    784..905     +  polyA_signal   SV40 poly(A) signal: SV40 polyadenylation signal
    912..945     +  protein_bind   loxP: Cre-mediated recombination occurs in the 8-bp core sequence (GCATACAT). Cre recombinase
    952..1192    +  promoter       U6 promoter: RNA polymerase III promoter for human U6 snRNA
   1202..1235    +  protein_bind   loxP: Cre-mediated recombination occurs in the 8-bp core sequence (GCATACAT). Cre recombinase
   1273..1291    -  promoter       T7 promoter: promoter for bacteriophage T7 RNA polymerase
   1313..1366    -  CDS            lacI (fragment): lac repressor; lacI; The lac repressor binds to the lac operator to inhibit transcription in E. coli. This inhibition can be relieved by adding lactose or isopropyl-β-D-thiogalactopyranoside (IPTG).
   1549..2137    -  rep_origin     ori: high-copy-number ColE1/pMB1/pBR322/pUC origin of replication
   2308..3168    -  CDS            AmpR: β-lactamase; bla; confers resistance to ampicillin, carbenicillin, and related antibiotics
   3169..3273    -  promoter       AmpR promoter: bla
   3368..3403    +  CDS            rop (fragment): Rop protein, which maintains plasmids at low copy number; rop
   3505..3556    +  misc_feature   bom (fragment): basis of mobility region from pBR322
   3619..2       +  promoter       SP6 promoter (across the origin): promoter for bacteriophage SP6 RNA polymerase
