>Addgene plasmid #119985 | pMaCTag-06 | addgene full sequence | sequence record 232502 | Addgene NGS Result
ATTTAGGTGACACTATAGAACGCGGCCGCCAGCTGAAGCTTCGTACGTCAGGTGGAGGAGGTAGTGGCGG
AGGCGGATCCAGCAAGGGCGAGGAGCTGTTCACCGGCGTGGTGCCCATCCTGGTGGAGCTGGACGGCGAC
GTGAACGGCCACAAGTTCAGCGTGCGCGGCGAGGGCGAGGGCGACGCCACCAACGGCAAGCTGACCCTGA
AGTTCATCTGCACCACCGGCAAGCTGCCCGTGCCCTGGCCCACCCTGGTGACCACCCTGACCTACGGCGT
GCAGTGCTTCAGCCGCTACCCCGACCACATGAAGCGCCACGACTTCTTCAAGAGCGCCATGCCCGAGGGC
TACGTGCAGGAGCGCACCATCAGCTTCAAGGACGACGGCACCTACAAGACCCGCGCCGAGGTGAAGTTCG
AGGGCGACACCCTGGTGAACCGCATCGAGCTGAAGGGCATCGACTTCAAGGAGGACGGCAACATCCTGGG
CCACAAGCTGGAGTACAACTTCAACAGCCACAACGTGTACATCACCGCCGACAAGCAGAAGAACGGCATC
AAGGCCAACTTCAAGATCCGCCACAACGTGGAGGACGGCAGCGTGCAGCTGGCCGACCACTACCAGCAGA
ACACCCCCATCGGCGACGGCCCCGTGCTGCTGCCCGACAACCACTACCTGAGCACCCAGAGCCGCCTGAG
CAAGGACCCCAACGAGAAGCGCGACCACATGGTGCTGCTGGAGTTCGTGACCGCCGCCGGCATCACCCAC
GGCATGGACGAGCTGTACAAGTGAACTAGTAACTTGTTTATTGCAGCTTATAATGGTTACAAATAAAGCA
ATAGCATCACAAATTTCACAAATAAAGCATTTTTTTCACTGCATTCTAGTTGTGGTTTGTCCAAACTCAT
CAATGTATCTTAGTCGATATAACTTCGTATAGCATACATTATACGAAGTTATGTCGAGGAGGGCCTATTT
CCCATGATTCCTTCATATTTGCATATACGATACAAGGCTGTTAGAGAGATAATTGGAATTAATTTGACTG
TAAACACAAAGATATTAGTACAAAATACGTGACGTAGAAAGTAATAATTTCTTGGGTAGTTTGCAGTTTT
AAAATTATGTTTTAAAATGGACTATCATATGCTTACCGTAACTTGAAAGTATTTCGATTTCTTGGCTTTA
TATATCTTGTGGAAAGGACGAAACACCGATAACTTCGTATAGCATACATTATACGAAGTTATGGTACCGA
TGCAGCTAGCCCGCGGATCTGCCGGTCTCCCTATAGTGAGTCGTATTAATTTCGATAAGCCAGGTTAACC
TGCATTAATGAATCGGCCAACGCGCGGGGAGAGGCGGTTTGCGTATTGGGCGCTCTTCCGCTTCCTCGCT
CACTGACTCGCTGCGCTCGGTCGTTCGGCTGCGGCGAGCGGTATCAGCTCACTCAAAGGCGGTAATACGG
TTATCCACAGAATCAGGGGATAACGCAGGAAAGAACATGTGAGCAAAAGGCCAGCAAAAGGCCAGGAACC
GTAAAAAGGCCGCGTTGCTGGCGTTTTTCCATAGGCTCCGCCCCCCTGACGAGCATCACAAAAATCGACG
CTCAAGTCAGAGGTGGCGAAACCCGACAGGACTATAAAGATACCAGGCGTTTCCCCCTGGAAGCTCCCTC
GTGCGCTCTCCTGTTCCGACCCTGCCGCTTACCGGATACCTGTCCGCCTTTCTCCCTTCGGGAAGCGTGG
CGCTTTCTCATAGCTCACGCTGTAGGTATCTCAGTTCGGTGTAGGTCGTTCGCTCCAAGCTGGGCTGTGT
GCACGAACCCCCCGTTCAGCCCGACCGCTGCGCCTTATCCGGTAACTATCGTCTTGAGTCCAACCCGGTA
AGACACGACTTATCGCCACTGGCAGCAGCCACTGGTAACAGGATTAGCAGAGCGAGGTATGTAGGCGGTG
CTACAGAGTTCTTGAAGTGGTGGCCTAACTACGGCTACACTAGAAGAACAGTATTTGGTATCTGCGCTCT
GCTGAAGCCAGTTACCTTCGGAAAAAGAGTTGGTAGCTCTTGATCCGGCAAACAAACCACCGCTGGTAGC
GGTGGTTTTTTTGTTTGCAAGCAGCAGATTACGCGCAGAAAAAAAGGATCTCAAGAAGATCCTTTGATCT
TTTCTACGGGGTCTGACGCTCAGTGGAACGAAAACTCACGTTAAGGGATTTTGGTCATGAGATTATCAAA
AAGGATCTTCACCTAGATCCTTTTAAATTAAAAATGAAGTTTTAAATCAATCTAAAGTATATATGAGTAA
ACTTGGTCTGACAGTTACCAATGCTTAATCAGTGAGGCACCTATCTCAGCGATCTGTCTATTTCGTTCAT
CCATAGTTGCCTGACTCCCCGTCGTGTAGATAACTACGATACGGGAGGGCTTACCATCTGGCCCCAGTGC
TGCAATGATACCGCGAGACCCACGCTCACCGGCTCCAGATTTATCAGCAATAAACCAGCCAGCCGGAAGG
GCCGAGCGCAGAAGTGGTCCTGCAACTTTATCCGCCTCCATCCAGTCTATTAATTGTTGCCGGGAAGCTA
GAGTAAGTAGTTCGCCAGTTAATAGTTTGCGCAACGTTGTTGCCATTGCTACAGGCATCGTGGTGTCACG
CTCGTCGTTTGGTATGGCTTCATTCAGCTCCGGTTCCCAACGATCAAGGCGAGTTACATGATCCCCCATG
TTGTGCAAAAAAGCGGTTAGCTCCTTCGGTCCTCCGATCGTTGTCAGAAGTAAGTTGGCCGCAGTGTTAT
CACTCATGGTTATGGCAGCACTGCATAATTCTCTTACTGTCATGCCATCCGTAAGATGCTTTTCTGTGAC
TGGTGAGTACTCAACCAAGTCATTCTGAGAATAGTGTATGCGGCGACCGAGTTGCTCTTGCCCGGCGTCA
ATACGGGATAATACCGCGCCACATAGCAGAACTTTAAAAGTGCTCATCATTGGAAAACGTTCTTCGGGGC
GAAAACTCTCAAGGATCTTACCGCTGTTGAGATCCAGTTCGATGTAACCCACTCGTGCACCCAACTGATC
TTCAGCATCTTTTACTTTCACCAGCGTTTCTGGGTGAGCAAAAACAGGAAGGCAAAATGCCGCAAAAAAG
GGAATAAGGGCGACACGGAAATGTTGAATACTCATACTCTTCCTTTTTCAATATTATTGAAGCATTTATC
AGGGTTATTGTCTCATGAGCGGATACATATTTGAATGTATTTAGAAAAATAAACAAATAGGGGTTCCGCG
CACATTTCCCCGAAAAGTGCCACCTGACGTCTAAGAAACCATTATTATCATGACATTAACCTATAAAAAT
AGGCGTATCACGAGGCCCTTTCGTCTCGCGCGTTTCGGTGATGACGGTGAAAACCTCTGACACATGCAGC
TCCCGGAGACGGTCACAGCTTGTCTGTAAGCGGATGCCGGGAGCAGACAAGCCCGTCAGGGCGCGTCAGC
GGGTGTTGGCGGGTGTCGGGGCTGGCTTAACTATGCGGCATCAGAGCAGATTGTACTGAGAGTGCACCAT
ATGGACATATTGTCGTTAGAACGCGGCTACAATTAATACATAACCTTATGTATCATACACATACG
Features (pLannotate 1.2.2; 13 found; start..end, strand, type, name):
      1..19      +  promoter       SP6 promoter: promoter for bacteriophage SP6 RNA polymerase
     81..791     +  CDS            Superfolder GFP: Superfolder GFP is a basic (constitutively fluorescent) green fluorescent protein published in 2005, derived from Aequorea victoria. It is reported to be a very rapidly-maturing weak dimer.
    801..922     +  polyA_signal   SV40 poly(A) signal: SV40 polyadenylation signal
    929..962     +  protein_bind   loxP: Cre-mediated recombination occurs in the 8-bp core sequence (GCATACAT). Cre recombinase
    969..1209    +  promoter       U6 promoter: RNA polymerase III promoter for human U6 snRNA
   1219..1252    +  protein_bind   loxP: Cre-mediated recombination occurs in the 8-bp core sequence (GCATACAT). Cre recombinase
   1290..1308    -  promoter       T7 promoter: promoter for bacteriophage T7 RNA polymerase
   1330..1383    -  CDS            lacI (fragment): lac repressor; lacI; The lac repressor binds to the lac operator to inhibit transcription in E. coli. This inhibition can be relieved by adding lactose or isopropyl-β-D-thiogalactopyranoside (IPTG).
   1566..2154    -  rep_origin     ori: high-copy-number ColE1/pMB1/pBR322/pUC origin of replication
   2325..3185    -  CDS            AmpR: β-lactamase; bla; confers resistance to ampicillin, carbenicillin, and related antibiotics
   3186..3290    -  promoter       AmpR promoter: bla
   3385..3420    +  CDS            rop (fragment): Rop protein, which maintains plasmids at low copy number; rop
   3522..3573    +  misc_feature   bom (fragment): basis of mobility region from pBR322
