[The description below was written by a language model from this plasmid's Addgene catalogue record and pLannotate feature annotations shown in this document.]
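Description:
pMaCTag-06 is a small (about 3.6 kb) PCR-template plasmid built on the pFA6a backbone. It is not meant to be expressed in cells directly but to serve as the amplification template for C-terminal tagging of endogenous mammalian genes with superfolder GFP. It is propagated in E. coli as a high-copy plasmid through a ColE1/pUC-type origin and selected with ampicillin via the β-lactamase gene and its native promoter. Short remnants of lacI, rop and the pBR322 bom region are backbone leftovers, and SP6 and T7 phage promoters flank the cassette, where they are mainly useful as sequencing primer sites.

The cassette, cloned between BamHI and SpeI, consists of a promoterless sfGFP coding sequence followed by an SV40 polyadenylation signal, then a human U6 RNA polymerase III promoter flanked by two loxP sites. No mammalian selection marker is present, consistent with the stated "without selection" design. The associated publication describes CRISPR-Cas12a-assisted PCR tagging. In this approach the cassette is amplified with two gene-specific tagging oligos (M1 and M2), which are understood to supply homology to the target locus and, downstream of the U6 promoter, the guide RNA sequence, so the PCR product acts as both repair donor and crRNA expression unit. In-frame integration at the 3′ end of the target gene places sfGFP under the endogenous promoter, which is why the tag needs none of its own. The loxP sites would allow Cre-mediated removal of the U6 element, although the record does not state this purpose. The depositor and sequencing-derived records carry the same features and differ only in their start coordinate.
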