Addgene plasmid #119985: pMaCTag-06
Purpose: Template for C-terminal PCR tagging of mammalian genes (without selection) with sfGFP
Depositing lab: Michael Knop. Depositing organization: Universitaet Heidelberg. Publication: CRISPR-Cas12a-assisted PCR tagging of mammalian genes. Fueller J, Herbst K, Meurer M, Gubicza K, Kurtulmus B, Knopf JD, Kirrmaier D, Buchmuller BC, Pereira G, Lemberg MK, Knop M. J Cell Biol. 2020 Jun 1;219(6). pii: 151766. doi: 10.1083/jcb.201910210. PubMed 32406907.
Backbone
  Vector backbone: pFA6a
  Backbone size w/o insert (bp): 2412
  Vector type: PCR Template
Growth in bacteria
  Bacterial resistance: Ampicillin, 100 μg/mL
  Growth temperature: 37°C
  Growth strain: DH5alpha
  Copy number: High Copy
Gene/Insert
  Gene/Insert name: sfGFP
  Species: H. sapiens (human)
  Promoter: None
  Tag / fusion protein: sfGFP (C terminal on backbone)
  Cloning method: Restriction Enzyme; 5′ cloning site BamHI (not destroyed); 3′ cloning site SpeI (not destroyed)
  Sequencing primers: 5′ SP6; 3′ AAACCACAACTAGAATGCAGTG
Terms and licenses: Academic/Nonprofit Terms; Industry Terms: Not Available to Industry
Depositor comments: Template plasmid for C-terminal PCR tagging of mammalian genes. For M1 and M2 tagging oligo design please visit www.pcr-tagging.com Please visit https://www.biorxiv.org/content/early/2018/11/20/473876 for BioRxiv preprint
How to cite: pMaCTag-06 was a gift from Michael Knop (Addgene plasmid # 119985 ; http://n2t.net/addgene:119985 ; RRID:Addgene_119985)
